Addgene plasmid #169704: rAAV-U6-MeCP2shRNA-CamKIIa-mCherry
Purpose: MeCP2 Knockdown
Depositing lab: Ana Oliveira. Depositing organization: Universitaet Heidelberg. Publication: Adult hippocampal MeCP2 preserves the genomic responsiveness to learning required for long-term memory formation. Gulmez Karaca K, Brito DVC, Zeuch B, Oliveira AMM. Neurobiol Learn Mem. 2018 Mar;149:84-97. doi: 10.1016/j.nlm.2018.02.010. Epub 2018 Feb 10. PubMed 29438740.
Backbone
  Vector backbone: AAV
  Vector type: AAV
Growth in bacteria
  Bacterial resistance: Ampicillin, 100 μg/mL
  Growth temperature: 37°C
  Growth strain: NEB Stable
  Copy number: High Copy
Gene/Insert
  Gene/Insert name: shRNA against MeCp2
  gRNA/shRNA sequence: GTCAGAAGACCAGGATCTC
  Species: M. musculus (mouse)
  Entrez Gene: Mecp2 (a.k.a. 1500041B07Rik, D630021H01Rik, Mbd5, WBP10)
  Cloning method: Ligation Independent Cloning
  Sequencing primers: 5′ n/a
Terms and licenses: Academic/Nonprofit Terms; Industry Terms: Not Available to Industry
Depositor comments: Please note that the 11bp deletion in ITR and F75S mutation in mCherry do not alter plasmid function. Also cited in https://pubmed.ncbi.nlm.nih.gov/33203444/.
How to cite: rAAV-U6-MeCP2shRNA-CamKIIa-mCherry was a gift from Ana Oliveira (Addgene plasmid # 169704 ; http://n2t.net/addgene:169704 ; RRID:Addgene_169704)
