[The description below was written by a language model from this plasmid's Addgene catalogue record and pLannotate feature annotations shown in this document.]
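Description:
rAAV-U6-MeCP2shRNA-CamKIIa-mCherry is a recombinant adeno-associated virus transfer plasmid of about 6.8 kb, designed to knock down mouse Mecp2 by RNA interference while fluorescently marking the transduced neurons. It is propagated in E. coli on a high-copy ColE1/pUC-type origin with ampicillin selection through β-lactamase. The record lists a recombination-deficient growth strain, as is usual for plasmids carrying repeat-rich AAV ITRs. The backbone also retains non-functional remnants of older cloning vectors (fragments of lacI, rop, bom and the tetracycline resistance gene), together with an SP6 promoter and an SV40 promoter lying outside the viral genome.

Between the AAV2 inverted terminal repeats, which direct replication and packaging of the intervening DNA into AAV particles, sit two independent expression units. A human U6 RNA polymerase III promoter drives a short hairpin RNA targeting Mecp2; the hairpin itself is not annotated in the feature table but would lie in the gap between the U6 and CaMKII promoters. Downstream, the mouse CaMKIIα promoter, commonly used to favour expression in excitatory forebrain neurons, drives mCherry. A WPRE follows to boost transcript stability and expression, and a bovine growth hormone polyadenylation signal terminates the unit. The ITRs are annotated only as fragments. The depositor notes an 11 bp deletion in an ITR and an F75S substitution in mCherry, stating that neither affects function.

According to the associated publication, the vector was used to reduce MeCP2 in the adult hippocampus to study its role in learning-induced gene expression and long-term memory formation.
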