Features (pLannotate 1.2.2; 18 found; start..end, strand, type, name):
    112..130     +  promoter       SP6 promoter: promoter for bacteriophage SP6 RNA polymerase
    149..280     -  repeat_region  AAV2 ITR (fragment): inverted terminal repeat of adeno-associated virus serotype 2 inverted
    445..685     +  promoter       U6 promoter: RNA polymerase III promoter for human U6 snRNA
    782..2020    +  promoter       CaMKII promoter: promoter for the mouse calcium/calmodulin-dependent kinase II α subunit
   2045..2755    +  CDS            mCherry: monomeric derivative of DsRed fluorescent protein (Shaner et al., 2004) mammalian codon-optimized
   2803..3391    +  misc_feature   WPRE: woodchuck hepatitis virus posttranscriptional regulatory element
   3424..3648    +  polyA_signal   bGH poly(A) signal: bovine growth hormone polyadenylation signal
   3652..3673    +  promoter       SV40 promoter (fragment): SV40 enhancer and early promoter
   3734..3825    +  repeat_region  AAV2 ITR (fragment): inverted terminal repeat of adeno-associated virus serotype 2 inverted
   3825..3854    -  repeat_region  AAV2 ITR (fragment): inverted terminal repeat of adeno-associated virus serotype 2 inverted
   3858..4187    -  promoter       SV40 promoter: SV40 enhancer and early promoter
   4194..4250    -  CDS            lacI (fragment): lac repressor; lacI; The lac repressor binds to the lac operator to inhibit transcription in E. coli. This inhibition can be relieved by adding lactose or isopropyl-β-D-thiogalactopyranoside (IPTG).
   4433..5021    -  rep_origin     ori: high-copy-number ColE1/pMB1/pBR322/pUC origin of replication
   5192..6052    -  CDS            AmpR: β-lactamase; bla; confers resistance to ampicillin, carbenicillin, and related antibiotics
   6053..6157    -  promoter       AmpR promoter: bla
   6252..6287    +  CDS            rop (fragment): Rop protein, which maintains plasmids at low copy number; rop
   6389..6437    +  misc_feature   bom (fragment): basis of mobility region from pBR322
   6438..6717    -  CDS            TcR (fragment): tetracycline efflux protein; tet; confers resistance to tetracycline
>Addgene plasmid #169704 | rAAV-U6-MeCP2shRNA-CamKIIa-mCherry | addgene full sequence | sequence record 335423 | Addgene NGS Result
AGATGATAGGGTCTGCTTCAGTAAGCCAGATGCTACACAATTAGGCTTGTACATATTGTCGTTAGAACGC
GGCTACAATTAATACATAACCTTATGTATCATACACATACGATTTAGGTGACACTATAGAATACACGGAA
TTAATTCTAGCTGCGCGCTCGCTCGCTCACTGAGGCCGCCCGGGCAAAGCCCGGGCGTCGGGCGACCTTT
GGTCGCCCGGCCTCAGTGAGCGAGCGAGCGCGCAGAGAGGGAGTGGCCAACTCCATCACTAGGGGTTCCT
TGTAGTTAATGATTAACCCGCCATGCTACTTATCTACGTAGCCATGCTCTAGGTACCCTCGAGGAGGAGA
AGCATGAATTCCCCAGTGGAAAGACGCGCAGGCAAAACGCACCACGTGACGGAGCGTGACCGCGCGCCGA
GCGCGCGCCAAGGTCGGGCAGGAAGAGGGCCTATTTCCCATGATTCCTTCATATTTGCATATACGATACA
AGGCTGTTAGAGAGATAATTAGAATTAATTTGACTGTAAACACAAAGATATTAGTACAAAATACGTGACG
TAGAAAGTAATAATTTCTTGGGTAGTTTGCAGTTTTAAAATTATGTTTTAAAATGGACTATCATATGCTT
ACCGTAACTTGAAAGTATTTCGATTTCTTGGGTTTATATATCTTGTGGAAAGGACGCGGGATCCCGTCAG
AAGACCAGGATCTCCATTCAAGAGATGGAGATCCTGGTCTTCTGACTTTTTTGGAAAGATCTAAGCTTGG
CACTGGCCGTACTAGAAAATGAGATGGGGGTGCAGAGAGCTTCCTCAGTGACCTGCCCAGGGTCACATCA
GAAATGTCAGAGCTAGAACTTGAACTCAGATTACTAATCTTAAATTCCATGCCTTGGGGGCATGCAAGTA
CGATATACAGAAGGAGTGAACTCATTAGGGCAGATGACCAATGAGTTTAGGAAAGAAGAGTCCAGGGCAG
GGTACATCTACACCACCCGCCCAGCCCTGGGTGAGTCCAGCCACGTTCACCTCATTATAGTTGCCTCTCT
CCAGTCCTACCTTGACGGGAAGCACAAGCAGAAACTGGGACAGGAGCCCCAGGAGACCAAATCTTCATGG
TCCCTCTGGGAGGATGGGTGGGGAGAGCTGTGGCAGAGGCCTCAGGAGGGGCCCTGCTGCTCAGTGGTGA
CAGATAGGGGTGAGAAAGCAGACAGAGTCATTCCGTCAGCATTCTGGGTCTGTTTGGTACTTCTTCTCAC
GCTAAGGTGGCGGTGTGATATGCACAATGGCTAAAAAGCAGGGAGAGCTGGAAAGAAACAAGGACAGAGA
CAGAGGCCAAGTCAACCAGACCAATTCCCAGAGGAAGCAAAGAAACCATTACAGAGACTACAAGGGGGAA
GGGAAGGAGAGATGAATTAGCTTCCCCTGTAAACCTTAGAACCCAGCTGTTGCCAGGGCAACGGGGCAAT
ACCTGTCTCTTCAGAGGAGATGAAGTTGCCAGGGTAACTACATCCTGTCTTTCTCAAGGACCATCCCAGA
ATGTGGCACCCACTAGCCGTTACCATAGCAACTGCCTCTTTGCCCCACTTAATCCCATCCCGTCTGTTAA
AAGGGCCCTATAGTTGGAGGTGGGGGAGGTAGGAAGAGCGATGATCACTTGTGGACTAAGTTTGTTCGCA
TCCCCTTCTCCAACCCCCTCAGTACATCACCCTGGGGGAACAGGGTCCACTTGCTCCTGGGCCCACACAG
TCCTGCAGTATTGTGTATATAAGGCCAGGGCAAAGAGGAGCAGGTTTTAAAGTGAAAGGCAGGCAGGTGT
TGGGGAGGCAGTTACCGGGGCAACGGGAACAGGGCGTTTCGGAGGTGGTTGCCATGGGGACCTGGATGCT
GACGAAGGCTCGCGAGGCTGTGAGCAGCCACAGTGCCCTGCTCAGAAGCCCCAAGCTCGTCAGTCAAGCC
GGTTCTCCGTTTGCACTCAGGAGCACGGGCAGGCGAGTGGCCCCTAGTTCTGGGGGCAGCGGGGGATCAG
GTGGCAGCGGTGGCATGGTGAGCAAGGGCGAGGAGGATAACATGGCCATCATCAAGGAGTTCATGCGCTT
CAAGGTGCACATGGAGGGCTCCGTGAACGGCCACGAGTTCGAGATCGAGGGCGAGGGCGAGGGCCGCCCC
TACGAGGGCACCCAGACCGCCAAGCTGAAGGTGACCAAGGGTGGCCCCCTGCCCTTCGCCTGGGACATCC
TGTCCCCTCAGTTCATGTACGGCTCCAAGGCCTACGTGAAGCACCCCGCCGACATCCCCGACTACTTGAA
GCTGTCCTTCCCCGAGGGCTTCAAGTGGGAGCGCGTGATGAACTTCGAGGACGGCGGCGTGGTGACCGTG
ACCCAGGACTCCTCCCTGCAGGACGGCGAGTTCATCTACAAGGTGAAGCTGCGCGGCACCAACTTCCCCT
CCGACGGCCCCGTAATGCAGAAGAAGACCATGGGCTGGGAGGCCTCCTCCGAGCGGATGTACCCCGAGGA
CGGCGCCCTGAAGGGCGAGATCAAGCAGAGGCTGAAGCTGAAGGACGGCGGCCACTACGACGCTGAGGTC
AAGACCACCTACAAGGCCAAGAAGCCCGTGCAGCTGCCCGGCGCCTACAACGTCAACATCAAGTTGGACA
TCACCTCCCACAACGAGGACTACACCATCGTGGAACAGTACGAACGCGCCGAGGGCCGCCACTCCACCGG
CGGCATGGACGAGCTGTACAAGTAGGGTGGCAGCGGTGGCACTCGAGTAAGCTATCAAGCTAGCTTATCG
ATAATCAACCTCTGGATTACAAAATTTGTGAAAGATTGACTGGTATTCTTAACTATGTTGCTCCTTTTAC
GCTATGTGGATACGCTGCTTTAATGCCTTTGTATCATGCTATTGCTTCCCGTATGGCTTTCATTTTCTCC
TCCTTGTATAAATCCTGGTTGCTGTCTCTTTATGAGGAGTTGTGGCCCGTTGTCAGGCAACGTGGCGTGG
TGTGCACTGTGTTTGCTGACGCAACCCCCACTGGTTGGGGCATTGCCACCACCTGTCAGCTCCTTTCCGG
GACTTTCGCTTTCCCCCTCCCTATTGCCACGGCGGAACTCATCGCCGCCTGCCTTGCCCGCTGCTGGACA
GGGGCTCGGCTGTTGGGCACTGACAATTCCGTGGTGTTGTCGGGGAAATCATCGTCCTTTCCTTGGCTGC
TCGCCTGTGTTGCCACCTGGATTCTGCGCGGGACGTCCTTCTGCTACGTCCCTTCGGCCCTCAATCCAGC
GGACCTTCCTTCCCGCGGCCTGCTGCCGGCTCTGCGGCCTCTTCCGCGTCTTCGCCTTCGCCCTCAGACG
AGTCGGATCTCCCTTTGGGCCGCCTCCCCGCATCGATACCGTCGACTCGCTGATCAGCCTCGACTGTGCC
TTCTAGTTGCCAGCCATCTGTTGTTTGCCCCTCCCCCGTGCCTTCCTTGACCCTGGAAGGTGCCACTCCC
ACTGTCCTTTCCTAATAAAATGAGGAAATTGCATCGCATTGTCTGAGTAGGTGTCATTCTATTCTGGGGG
GTGGGGTGGGGCAGGACAGCAAGGGGGAGGATTGGGAAGACAATAGCAGGCATGCTGGGGATGCGGTGGG
CTCTATGGCTTCTGAGGCGGAAAGAACCAGCTGGGGCTCGACTAGAGCATGGCTACGTAGATAAGTAGCA
TGGCGGGTTAATCATTAACTACAAGGAACCCCTAGTGATGGAGTTGGCCACTCCCTCTCTGCGCGCTCGC
TCGCTCACTGAGGCCGGGCGACCAAAGGTCGCCCGACGCCCGGGCGGCCTCAGTGAGCGAGCGAGCGCGC
AGAGCTTTTTGCAAAAGCCTAGGCCTCCAAAAAAGCCTCCTCACTACTTCTGGAATAGCTCAGAGGCCGA
GGCGGCCTCGGCCTCTGCATAAATAAAAAAAATTAGTCAGCCATGGGGCGGAGAATGGGCGGAACTGGGC
GGAGTTAGGGGCGGGATGGGCGGAGTTAGGGGCGGGACTATGGTTGCTGACTAATTGAGATGCATGCTTT
GCATACTTCTGCCTGCTGGGGAGCCTGGGGACTTTCCACACCTGGTTGCTGACTAATTGAGATGCATGCT
TTGCATACTTCTGCCTGCTGGGGAGCCTGGGGACTTTCCACACCCTAACTGACACACATTCCACAGCTGC
ATTAATGAATCGGCCAACGCGCGGGGAGAGGCGGTTTGCGTATTGGGCGCTCTTCCGCTTCCTCGCTCAC
TGACTCGCTGCGCTCGGTCGTTCGGCTGCGGCGAGCGGTATCAGCTCACTCAAAGGCGGTAATACGGTTA
TCCACAGAATCAGGGGATAACGCAGGAAAGAACATGTGAGCAAAAGGCCAGCAAAAGGCCAGGAACCGTA
AAAAGGCCGCGTTGCTGGCGTTTTTCCATAGGCTCCGCCCCCCTGACGAGCATCACAAAAATCGACGCTC
AAGTCAGAGGTGGCGAAACCCGACAGGACTATAAAGATACCAGGCGTTTCCCCCTGGAAGCTCCCTCGTG
CGCTCTCCTGTTCCGACCCTGCCGCTTACCGGATACCTGTCCGCCTTTCTCCCTTCGGGAAGCGTGGCGC
TTTCTCATAGCTCACGCTGTAGGTATCTCAGTTCGGTGTAGGTCGTTCGCTCCAAGCTGGGCTGTGTGCA
CGAACCCCCCGTTCAGCCCGACCGCTGCGCCTTATCCGGTAACTATCGTCTTGAGTCCAACCCGGTAAGA
CACGACTTATCGCCACTGGCAGCAGCCACTGGTAACAGGATTAGCAGAGCGAGGTATGTAGGCGGTGCTA
CAGAGTTCTTGAAGTGGTGGCCTAACTACGGCTACACTAGAAGAACAGTATTTGGTATCTGCGCTCTGCT
GAAGCCAGTTACCTTCGGAAAAAGAGTTGGTAGCTCTTGATCCGGCAAACAAACCACCGCTGGTAGCGGT
GGTTTTTTTGTTTGCAAGCAGCAGATTACGCGCAGAAAAAAAGGATCTCAAGAAGATCCTTTGATCTTTT
CTACGGGGTCTGACGCTCAGTGGAACGAAAACTCACGTTAAGGGATTTTGGTCATGAGATTATCAAAAAG
GATCTTCACCTAGATCCTTTTAAATTAAAAATGAAGTTTTAAATCAATCTAAAGTATATATGAGTAAACT
TGGTCTGACAGTTACCAATGCTTAATCAGTGAGGCACCTATCTCAGCGATCTGTCTATTTCGTTCATCCA
TAGTTGCCTGACTCCCCGTCGTGTAGATAACTACGATACGGGAGGGCTTACCATCTGGCCCCAGTGCTGC
AATGATACCGCGAGACCCACGCTCACCGGCTCCAGATTTATCAGCAATAAACCAGCCAGCCGGAAGGGCC
GAGCGCAGAAGTGGTCCTGCAACTTTATCCGCCTCCATCCAGTCTATTAATTGTTGCCGGGAAGCTAGAG
TAAGTAGTTCGCCAGTTAATAGTTTGCGCAACGTTGTTGCCATTGCTACAGGCATCGTGGTGTCACGCTC
GTCGTTTGGTATGGCTTCATTCAGCTCCGGTTCCCAACGATCAAGGCGAGTTACATGATCCCCCATGTTG
TGCAAAAAAGCGGTTAGCTCCTTCGGTCCTCCGATCGTTGTCAGAAGTAAGTTGGCCGCAGTGTTATCAC
TCATGGTTATGGCAGCACTGCATAATTCTCTTACTGTCATGCCATCCGTAAGATGCTTTTCTGTGACTGG
TGAGTACTCAACCAAGTCATTCTGAGAATAGTGTATGCGGCGACCGAGTTGCTCTTGCCCGGCGTCAATA
CGGGATAATACCGCGCCACATAGCAGAACTTTAAAAGTGCTCATCATTGGAAAACGTTCTTCGGGGCGAA
AACTCTCAAGGATCTTACCGCTGTTGAGATCCAGTTCGATGTAACCCACTCGTGCACCCAACTGATCTTC
AGCATCTTTTACTTTCACCAGCGTTTCTGGGTGAGCAAAAACAGGAAGGCAAAATGCCGCAAAAAAGGGA
ATAAGGGCGACACGGAAATGTTGAATACTCATACTCTTCCTTTTTCAATATTATTGAAGCATTTATCAGG
GTTATTGTCTCATGAGCGGATACATATTTGAATGTATTTAGAAAAATAAACAAATAGGGGTTCCGCGCAC
ATTTCCCCGAAAAGTGCCACCTGACGTCTAAGAAACCATTATTATCATGACATTAACCTATAAAAATAGG
CGTATCACGAGGCCCTTTCGTCTCGCGCGTTTCGGTGATGACGGTGAAAACCTCTGACACATGCAGCTCC
CGGAGACGGTCACAGCTTGTCTGTAAGCGGATGCCGGGAGCAGACAAGCCCGTCAGGGCGCGTCAGCGGG
TGTTGGCGGGTGTCGGGGCTGGCTTAACTATGCGGCATCAGAGCAGATTGTACTGAGAGTGCACCATTCG
ACGCTCTCCCTTATGCGACTCCTGCATTAGGAAGCAGCCCAGTAGTAGGTTGAGGCCGTTGAGCACCGCC
GCCGCAAGGAATGGTGCATGCAAGGAGATGGCGCCCAACAGTCCCCCGGCCACGGGGCCTGCCACCATAC
CCACGCCGAAACAAGCGCTCATGAGCCCGAAGTGGCGAGCCCGATCTTCCCCATCGGTGATGTCGGCGAT
ATAGGCGCCAGCAACCGCACCTGTGGCGCCGGTGATGCCGGCCACGATGCGTCCGGCGTAGAGGATCTGG
CTAGCGATGACCCTGCTGATTGGTTCGCTGACCATTTCCGGGTGCGGGACGGCGTTACCAGAAACTCAGA
AGGTTCGTCCAACCAAACCGACTCTGACGGCAGTTTACGAGAG
